Addgene plasmid #86145: pLenti-Cas9-GFP
Purpose: Lentiviral vector expressing Cas9-GFP
Depositing lab: David Sabatini. Depositing organization: Whitehead Institute for Biomedical Research. Publication: Gene Essentiality Profiling Reveals Gene Networks and Synthetic Lethal Interactions with Oncogenic Ras. Wang T, Yu H, Hughes NW, Liu B, Kendirli A, Klein K, Chen WW, Lander ES, Sabatini DM. Cell. 2017 Feb 1. pii: S0092-8674(17)30061-2. doi: 10.1016/j.cell.2017.01.013. PubMed 28162770.
Backbone
  Vector backbone: pLentiCRISPR v1
  Vector type: Mammalian Expression, Lentiviral, CRISPR
Growth in bacteria
  Bacterial resistance: Ampicillin, 100 μg/mL
  Growth temperature: 37°C
  Growth strain: NEB Stable
  Copy number: High Copy
Gene/Insert
  Gene/Insert name: Cas9-GFP
  Species: Synthetic; S. pyogenes
  Promoter: EFS
  Tag / fusion protein: GFP (C terminal on insert); FLAG (N terminal on insert)
  Cloning method: Gibson Cloning
  Sequencing primers: 5′ CCGCCAGAACACAGGTGT; 3′ TTAAAGCAGCGTATCCACATA
Terms and licenses: Academic/Nonprofit Terms; Industry Terms: Not Available to Industry
Depositor comments: Cas9 sequence is human codon optimized.
How to cite: pLenti-Cas9-GFP was a gift from David Sabatini (Addgene plasmid # 86145 ; http://n2t.net/addgene:86145 ; RRID:Addgene_86145)
