[The description below was written by a language model from this plasmid's Addgene catalogue record and the feature table of its GenBank file.]
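Description:
pLenti-Cas9-GFP is a 13.6 kb third-generation-style, self-inactivating HIV-1 lentiviral vector built on the pLentiCRISPR v1 backbone for delivering Streptococcus pyogenes Cas9 with a fluorescent marker into mammalian cells. In bacteria it replicates from a high-copy ColE1/pUC origin and is selected with ampicillin through the bla gene. An f1 origin, an SV40 origin and flanking lac, T7 and T3 promoter elements are carried over from the backbone. The viral genome is transcribed from an RSV promoter fused to a truncated 5' LTR and contains the Psi packaging signal, the RRE for Rev-dependent nuclear export, the cPPT/CTS, a WPRE to boost transcript expression, and a U3-deleted 3' LTR followed by an SV40 polyadenylation signal.

The payload is driven by the EFS (EF-1-alpha core) promoter with a Kozak sequence. It encodes human codon-optimized Cas9 with an N-terminal FLAG tag and SV40 NLS and a C-terminal nucleoplasmin NLS. The catalogue lists GFP as a C-terminal tag, but the feature table places a P2A peptide between Cas9 and EGFP, so the two should be produced largely as separate polypeptides from one transcript, with EGFP reporting expression rather than marking Cas9 localization. No mammalian drug-resistance marker is annotated, so transduced cells would be identified or sorted by fluorescence.

Upstream, the vector retains a human U6 promoter and an S. pyogenes gRNA scaffold separated by roughly 1.9 kb of unannotated sequence. This is consistent with the parental guide-cloning cassette, although the record does not state its content or mention any guide. The stated purpose is lentiviral expression of Cas9-GFP, and the associated publication concerns gene essentiality profiling.
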