LOCUS       Exported 13570 bp ds-DNA circular SYN 12-MAY-2021
DEFINITION  Lentiviral vector expressing Cas9-GFP.
ACCESSION   .
VERSION     .
KEYWORDS    pLenti-Cas9-GFP
SOURCE      synthetic DNA construct
  ORGANISM  synthetic DNA construct
REFERENCE   1 (bases 1 to 13570)
  AUTHORS   Wang T, Yu H, Hughes NW, Liu B, Kendirli A, Klein K, Chen WW, Lander
            ES, Sabatini DM
  TITLE     Gene Essentiality Profiling Reveals Gene Networks and Synthetic
            Lethal Interactions with Oncogenic Ras.
  JOURNAL   Cell. 2017 Feb 1. pii: S0092-8674(17)30061-2. doi:
            10.1016/j.cell.2017.01.013.
  PUBMED    28162770
REFERENCE   2 (bases 1 to 13570)
  AUTHORS   .
  TITLE     Direct Submission
  JOURNAL   Exported May 12, 2021 from SnapGene Server 1.1.58
            http://www.snapgene.com
FEATURES             Location/Qualifiers
     source          1..13570
                     /organism="synthetic DNA construct"
                     /mol_type="other DNA"
     promoter        5..231
                     /label=RSV promoter
                     /note="Rous sarcoma virus enhancer/promoter"
     LTR             232..412
                     /label=5' LTR (truncated)
                     /note="truncated 5' long terminal repeat (LTR) from HIV-1"
     misc_feature    459..584
                     /label=HIV-1 Psi
                     /note="packaging signal of human immunodeficiency virus
                     type 1"
     misc_feature    1077..1310
                     /label=RRE
                     /note="The Rev response element (RRE) of HIV-1 allows for
                     Rev-dependent mRNA export from the nucleus to the
                     cytoplasm."
     CDS             1495..1539
                     /codon_start=1
                     /product="antigenic peptide corresponding to amino acids
                     655 to 669 of the HIV envelope protein gp41 (Lutje Hulsik
                     et al., 2013)"
                     /label=gp41 peptide
                     /note="recognized by the 2H10 single-chain llama nanobody"
                     /translation="KNEQELLELDKWASL"
     promoter        1717..1957
                     /label=U6 promoter
                     /note="RNA polymerase III promoter for human U6 snRNA"
     primer_bind     1717..1737
                     /label=hU6-F
                     /note="Human U6 promoter, forward primer"
     primer_bind     1888..1907
                     /label=LKO.1 5'
                     /note="Human U6 promoter, forward primer"
     misc_RNA        3847..3922
                     /label=gRNA scaffold
                     /note="guide RNA scaffold for the Streptococcus pyogenes
                     CRISPR/Cas9 system"
     misc_feature    3970..4087
                     /label=cPPT/CTS
                     /note="central polypurine tract and central termination
                     sequence of HIV-1"
     promoter        4156..4367
                     /label=EF-1-alpha core promoter
                     /note="core promoter for human elongation factor
                     EF-1-alpha"
     regulatory      4387..4396
                     /regulatory_class="other"
                     /note="vertebrate consensus sequence for strong initiation
                     of translation (Kozak, 1987)"
     CDS             4396..4419
                     /codon_start=1
                     /product="FLAG(R) epitope tag, followed by an enterokinase
                     cleavage site"
                     /label=FLAG
                     /translation="DYKDDDDK"
     CDS             4426..4446
                     /codon_start=1
                     /product="nuclear localization signal of SV40 (simian virus
                     40) large T antigen"
                     /label=SV40 NLS
                     /translation="PKKKRKV"
     CDS             4471..8571
                     /codon_start=1
                     /product="Cas9 (Csn1) endonuclease from the Streptococcus
                     pyogenes Type II CRISPR/Cas system"
                     /label=Cas9
                     /note="generates RNA-guided double strand breaks in DNA"
                     /translation="DKKYSIGLDIGTNSVGWAVITDEYKVPSKKFKVLGNTDRHSIKKN
                     LIGALLFDSGETAEATRLKRTARRRYTRRKNRICYLQEIFSNEMAKVDDSFFHRLEESF
                     LVEEDKKHERHPIFGNIVDEVAYHEKYPTIYHLRKKLVDSTDKADLRLIYLALAHMIKF
                     RGHFLIEGDLNPDNSDVDKLFIQLVQTYNQLFEENPINASGVDAKAILSARLSKSRRLE
                     NLIAQLPGEKKNGLFGNLIALSLGLTPNFKSNFDLAEDAKLQLSKDTYDDDLDNLLAQI
                     GDQYADLFLAAKNLSDAILLSDILRVNTEITKAPLSASMIKRYDEHHQDLTLLKALVRQ
                     QLPEKYKEIFFDQSKNGYAGYIDGGASQEEFYKFIKPILEKMDGTEELLVKLNREDLLR
                     KQRTFDNGSIPHQIHLGELHAILRRQEDFYPFLKDNREKIEKILTFRIPYYVGPLARGN
                     SRFAWMTRKSEETITPWNFEEVVDKGASAQSFIERMTNFDKNLPNEKVLPKHSLLYEYF
                     TVYNELTKVKYVTEGMRKPAFLSGEQKKAIVDLLFKTNRKVTVKQLKEDYFKKIECFDS
                     VEISGVEDRFNASLGTYHDLLKIIKDKDFLDNEENEDILEDIVLTLTLFEDREMIEERL
                     KTYAHLFDDKVMKQLKRRRYTGWGRLSRKLINGIRDKQSGKTILDFLKSDGFANRNFMQ
                     LIHDDSLTFKEDIQKAQVSGQGDSLHEHIANLAGSPAIKKGILQTVKVVDELVKVMGRH
                     KPENIVIEMARENQTTQKGQKNSRERMKRIEEGIKELGSQILKEHPVENTQLQNEKLYL
                     YYLQNGRDMYVDQELDINRLSDYDVDHIVPQSFLKDDSIDNKVLTRSDKNRGKSDNVPS
                     EEVVKKMKNYWRQLLNAKLITQRKFDNLTKAERGGLSELDKAGFIKRQLVETRQITKHV
                     AQILDSRMNTKYDENDKLIREVKVITLKSKLVSDFRKDFQFYKVREINNYHHAHDAYLN
                     AVVGTALIKKYPKLESEFVYGDYKVYDVRKMIAKSEQEIGKATAKYFFYSNIMNFFKTE
                     ITLANGEIRKRPLIETNGETGEIVWDKGRDFATVRKVLSMPQVNIVKKTEVQTGGFSKE
                     SILPKRNSDKLIARKKDWDPKKYGGFDSPTVAYSVLVVAKVEKGKSKKLKSVKELLGIT
                     IMERSSFEKNPIDFLEAKGYKEVKKDLIIKLPKYSLFELENGRKRMLASAGELQKGNEL
                     ALPSKYVNFLYLASHYEKLKGSPEDNEQKQLFVEQHKHYLDEIIEQISEFSKRVILADA
                     NLDKVLSAYNKHRDKPIREQAENIIHLFTLTNLGAPAAFKYFDTTIDRKRYTSTKEVLD
                     ATLIHQSITGLYETRIDLSQLGGD"
     CDS             8572..8619
                     /codon_start=1
                     /product="bipartite nuclear localization signal from
                     nucleoplasmin"
                     /label=nucleoplasmin NLS
                     /translation="KRPAATKKAGQAKKKK"
     CDS             8635..8691
                     /codon_start=1
                     /product="2A peptide from porcine teschovirus-1
                     polyprotein"
                     /label=P2A
                     /note="Eukaryotic ribosomes fail to insert a peptide bond
                     between the Gly and Pro residues, yielding separate
                     polypeptides."
                     /translation="ATNFSLLKQAGDVEENPGP"
     CDS             8692..9408
                     /codon_start=1
                     /product="enhanced GFP"
                     /label=EGFP
                     /translation="MVSKGEELFTGVVPILVELDGDVNGHKFSVSGEGEGDATYGKLTL
                     KFICTTGKLPVPWPTLVTTLTYGVQCFSRYPDHMKQHDFFKSAMPEGYVQERTIFFKDD
                     GNYKTRAEVKFEGDTLVNRIELKGIDFKEDGNILGHKLEYNYNSHNVYIMADKQKNGIK
                     VNFKIRHNIEDGSVQLADHYQQNTPIGDGPVLLPDNHYLSTQSALSKDPNEKRDHMVLL
                     EFVTAAGITLGMDELYK"
     primer_bind     complement(8737..8758)
                     /label=EGFP-N
                     /note="EGFP, reverse primer"
     primer_bind     complement(8998..9017)
                     /label=EXFP-R
                     /note="For distinguishing EGFP variants, reverse primer"
     primer_bind     9345..9366
                     /label=EGFP-C
                     /note="EGFP, forward primer"
     misc_feature    9427..10015
                     /label=WPRE
                     /note="woodchuck hepatitis virus posttranscriptional
                     regulatory element"
     primer_bind     complement(9480..9500)
                     /label=WPRE-R
                     /note="WPRE, reverse primer"
     CDS             complement(9898..9909)
                     /codon_start=1
                     /product="Factor Xa recognition and cleavage site"
                     /label=Factor Xa site
                     /translation="IEGR"
     LTR             10087..10320
                     /label=3' LTR (Delta-U3)
                     /note="self-inactivating 3' long terminal repeat (LTR) from
                     HIV-1"
     polyA_signal    10398..10519
                     /label=SV40 poly(A) signal
                     /note="SV40 polyadenylation signal"
     primer_bind     complement(10435..10454)
                     /label=SV40pA-R
                     /note="SV40 polyA, reverse primer"
     primer_bind     10489..10508
                     /label=EBV-rev
                     /note="SV40 polyA terminator, reverse primer"
     rep_origin      10559..10694
                     /label=SV40 ori
                     /note="SV40 origin of replication"
     primer_bind     10621..10640
                     /label=SV40pro-F
                     /note="SV40 promoter/origin, forward primer"
     primer_bind     complement(10714..10733)
                     /label=T7
                     /note="T7 promoter, forward primer"
     promoter        complement(10715..10733)
                     /label=T7 promoter
                     /note="promoter for bacteriophage T7 RNA polymerase"
     primer_bind     complement(10743..10760)
                     /label=M13 Forward
                     /note="In lacZ gene. Also called M13-F20 or M13 (-21)
                     Forward"
     primer_bind     complement(10743..10759)
                     /label=M13 fwd
                     /note="common sequencing primer, one of multiple similar
                     variants"
     primer_bind     complement(10752..10774)
                     /label=M13/pUC Forward
                     /note="In lacZ gene"
     rep_origin      10901..11356
                     /direction=RIGHT
                     /label=f1 ori
                     /note="f1 bacteriophage origin of replication; arrow
                     indicates direction of (+) strand synthesis"
     primer_bind     complement(10988..11007)
                     /label=F1ori-R
                     /note="F1 origin, reverse primer"
     primer_bind     11198..11219
                     /label=F1ori-F
                     /note="F1 origin, forward primer"
     promoter        11382..11486
                     /gene="bla"
                     /label=AmpR promoter
     CDS             11487..12347
                     /codon_start=1
                     /gene="bla"
                     /product="beta-lactamase"
                     /label=AmpR
                     /note="confers resistance to ampicillin, carbenicillin, and
                     related antibiotics"
                     /translation="MSIQHFRVALIPFFAAFCLPVFAHPETLVKVKDAEDQLGARVGYI
                     ELDLNSGKILESFRPEERFPMMSTFKVLLCGAVLSRIDAGQEQLGRRIHYSQNDLVEYS
                     PVTEKHLTDGMTVRELCSAAITMSDNTAANLLLTTIGGPKELTAFLHNMGDHVTRLDRW
                     EPELNEAIPNDERDTTMPVAMATTLRKLLTGELLTLASRQQLIDWMEADKVAGPLLRSA
                     LPAGWFIADKSGAGERGSRGIIAALGPDGKPSRIVVIYTTGSQATMDERNRQIAEIGAS
                     LIKHW"
     primer_bind     complement(11705..11724)
                     /label=Amp-R
                     /note="Ampicillin resistance gene, reverse primer"
     rep_origin      12518..13106
                     /direction=RIGHT
                     /label=ori
                     /note="high-copy-number ColE1/pMB1/pBR322/pUC origin of
                     replication"
     primer_bind     13007..13026
                     /label=pBR322ori-F
                     /note="pBR322 origin, forward primer"
     primer_bind     13260..13277
                     /label=L4440
                     /note="L4440 vector, forward primer"
     protein_bind    13394..13415
                     /label=CAP binding site
                     /bound_moiety="E. coli catabolite activator protein"
                     /note="CAP binding activates transcription in the presence
                     of cAMP."
     promoter        13430..13460
                     /label=lac promoter
                     /note="promoter for the E. coli lac operon"
     protein_bind    13468..13484
                     /label=lac operator
                     /bound_moiety="lac repressor encoded by lacI"
                     /note="The lac repressor binds to the lac operator to
                     inhibit transcription in E. coli. This inhibition can be
                     relieved by adding lactose or
                     isopropyl-beta-D-thiogalactopyranoside (IPTG)."
     primer_bind     13473..13495
                     /label=M13/pUC Reverse
                     /note="In lacZ gene"
     primer_bind     13492..13508
                     /label=M13 rev
                     /note="common sequencing primer, one of multiple similar
                     variants"
     primer_bind     13492..13508
                     /label=M13 Reverse
                     /note="In lacZ gene. Also called M13-rev"
     primer_bind     13527..13547
                     /label=T3
                     /note="T3 promoter, forward primer"
     promoter        13529..13547
                     /label=T3 promoter
                     /note="promoter for bacteriophage T3 RNA polymerase"
ORIGIN
        1 ttaatgtagt cttatgcaat actcttgtag tcttgcaaca tggtaacgat gagttagcaa
       61 catgccttac aaggagagaa aaagcaccgt gcatgccgat tggtggaagt aaggtggtac
      121 gatcgtgcct tattaggaag gcaacagacg ggtctgacat ggattggacg aaccactgaa
      181 ttgccgcatt gcagagatat tgtatttaag tgcctagctc gatacataaa cgggtctctc
      241 tggttagacc agatctgagc ctgggagctc tctggctaac tagggaaccc actgcttaag
      301 cctcaataaa gcttgccttg agtgcttcaa gtagtgtgtg cccgtctgtt gtgtgactct
      361 ggtaactaga gatccctcag acccttttag tcagtgtgga aaatctctag cagtggcgcc
      421 cgaacaggga cttgaaagcg aaagggaaac cagaggagct ctctcgacgc aggactcggc
      481 ttgctgaagc gcgcacggca agaggcgagg ggcggcgact ggtgagtacg ccaaaaattt
      541 tgactagcgg aggctagaag gagagagatg ggtgcgagag cgtcagtatt aagcggggga
      601 gaattagatc gcgatgggaa aaaattcggt taaggccagg gggaaagaaa aaatataaat
      661 taaaacatat agtatgggca agcagggagc tagaacgatt cgcagttaat cctggcctgt
      721 tagaaacatc agaaggctgt agacaaatac tgggacagct acaaccatcc cttcagacag
      781 gatcagaaga acttagatca ttatataata cagtagcaac cctctattgt gtgcatcaaa
      841 ggatagagat aaaagacacc aaggaagctt tagacaagat agaggaagag caaaacaaaa
      901 gtaagaccac cgcacagcaa gcggccgctg atcttcagac ctggaggagg agatatgagg
      961 gacaattgga gaagtgaatt atataaatat aaagtagtaa aaattgaacc attaggagta
     1021 gcacccacca aggcaaagag aagagtggtg cagagagaaa aaagagcagt gggaatagga
     1081 gctttgttcc ttgggttctt gggagcagca ggaagcacta tgggcgcagc gtcaatgacg
     1141 ctgacggtac aggccagaca attattgtct ggtatagtgc agcagcagaa caatttgctg
     1201 agggctattg aggcgcaaca gcatctgttg caactcacag tctggggcat caagcagctc
     1261 caggcaagaa tcctggctgt ggaaagatac ctaaaggatc aacagctcct ggggatttgg
     1321 ggttgctctg gaaaactcat ttgcaccact gctgtgcctt ggaatgctag ttggagtaat
     1381 aaatctctgg aacagatttg gaatcacacg acctggatgg agtgggacag agaaattaac
     1441 aattacacaa gcttaataca ctccttaatt gaagaatcgc aaaaccagca agaaaagaat
     1501 gaacaagaat tattggaatt agataaatgg gcaagtttgt ggaattggtt taacataaca
     1561 aattggctgt ggtatataaa attattcata atgatagtag gaggcttggt aggtttaaga
     1621 atagtttttg ctgtactttc tatagtgaat agagttaggc agggatattc accattatcg
     1681 tttcagaccc acctcccaac cccgagggga cccagagagg gcctatttcc catgattcct
     1741 tcatatttgc atatacgata caaggctgtt agagagataa ttagaattaa tttgactgta
     1801 aacacaaaga tattagtaca aaatacgtga cgtagaaagt aataatttct tgggtagttt
     1861 gcagttttaa aattatgttt taaaatggac tatcatatgc ttaccgtaac ttgaaagtat
     1921 ttcgatttct tggctttata tatcttgtgg aaaggacgaa acaccggaga cggttgtaaa
     1981 tgagcacaca aaatacacat gctaaaatat tatattctat gacctttata aaatcaacca
     2041 aaatcttctt tttaataact ttagtatcaa taattagaat ttttatgttc ctttttgcaa
     2101 acttttaata aaaatgagca aaataaaaaa acgctagttt tagtaactcg cgttgttttc
     2161 ttcaccttta ataatagcta ctccaccact tgttcctaag cggtcagctc ctgcttcaat
     2221 cattttttga gcatcttcaa atgttctaac tccaccagct gctttaacta aagcattgtc
     2281 tttaacaact gacttcatta gtttaacatc ttcaaatgtt gcacctgatt ttgaaaatcc
     2341 tgttgatgtt ttaacaaatt ctaatccagc ttcaacagct atttcacaag ctttcatgat
     2401 ttcttctttt gttaataaac aattttccat aatacattta acaacatgtg atccagctgc
     2461 tttttttaca gctttcatgt cttctaaaac taattcataa tttttgtctt ttaatgcacc
     2521 aatatttaat accatatcaa tttctgttgc accatcttta attgcttcag aaacttcgaa
     2581 tgcttttgta gctgttgtgc atgcacctag aggaaaacct acaacatttg ttattcctac
     2641 atttgtgcct tttaataatt ctttacaata gcttgttcaa tatgaattaa cacaaactgt
     2701 tgcaaaatca aattcaattg cttcatcaca taattgttta atttcagctt tcgtagcatc
     2761 ttgttttaat aatgtgtgat ctatatattt gtttagtttc attttttctc ctatatattc
     2821 atttttaatt ttaattcttt aataatttcg tctactttaa ctttagcgtt ttgaacagat
     2881 tcaccaacac ctataaaata aatttttagt ttaggttcag ttccacttgg gcgaacagca
     2941 aatcatgact tatcttctaa ataaaatttt agtaagtctt gtcctggcat attatacatt
     3001 ccatcgatgt agtcttcaac attaacaact ttaagtccag caatttgagt taagggtgtt
     3061 gctctcaatg atttcattaa tggttcaatt tttaatttct tttcttctgg tttaaaattc
     3121 aagtttaaag tgaaagtgta atatgcaccc atttctttaa ataaatcttc taaatagtct
     3181 actaatgttt tattttgttt tttataaaat caagcagcct ctgctattaa tatagaagct
     3241 tgtattccat ctttatctct agctgagtca tcaattacat atccataact ttcttcataa
     3301 gcaaaaacaa aatttaatcc gttatcttct tctttagcaa tttctctacc cattcattta
     3361 aatccagtta aagtttttac aatattaact ccatattttt catgagcgat tctatcaccc
     3421 aaatcacttg ttacaaaact tgaatataga gccggatttt ttggaatgct atttaagcgt
     3481 tttagatttg ataattttca atcaattaaa attggtcctg tttgatttcc atctaatctt
     3541 acaaaatgac catcatgttt tattgccatt ccaaatctgt cagcatctgg gtcattcata
     3601 ataataatat ctgcatcatg tttaatacca tattcaagcg gtatttttca tgcaggatca
     3661 aattctggat ttggatttac aacattttta aatgtttcat cttcaaatgc atgctcttca
     3721 acctcaataa cgttatatcc tgattcacgt aatatttttg gggtaaattt agttcctgtt
     3781 ccattaactg cgctaaaaat aatttttaaa tcttttttag cttcttgctc ttttttgtac
     3841 gtctctgttt tagagctaga aatagcaagt taaaataagg ctagtccgtt atcaacttga
     3901 aaaagtggca ccgagtcggt gcttttttga attctagatc ttgagacaaa tggcagtatt
     3961 catccacaat tttaaaagaa aaggggggat tggggggtac agtgcagggg aaagaatagt
     4021 agacataata gcaacagaca tacaaactaa agaattacaa aaacaaatta caaaaattca
     4081 aaattttcgg gtttattaca gggacagcag agatccactt tggcgccggc tcgagtggct
     4141 ccggtgcccg tcagtgggca gagcgcacat cgcccacagt ccccgagaag ttggggggag
     4201 gggtcggcaa ttgaaccggt gcctagagaa ggtggcgcgg ggtaaactgg gaaagtgatg
     4261 tcgtgtactg gctccgcctt tttcccgagg gtgggggaga accgtatata agtgcagtag
     4321 tcgccgtgaa cgttcttttt cgcaacgggt ttgccgccag aacacaggtg tcgtgacgcg
     4381 ggatccgcca ccatggatta caaagacgat gacgataaga tggccccaaa gaagaagcgg
     4441 aaggtcggta tccacggagt cccagcagcc gacaagaagt acagcatcgg cctggacatc
     4501 ggcaccaact ctgtgggctg ggccgtgatc accgacgagt acaaggtgcc cagcaagaaa
     4561 ttcaaggtgc tgggcaacac cgaccggcac agcatcaaga agaacctgat cggagccctg
     4621 ctgttcgaca gcggcgaaac agccgaggcc acccggctga agagaaccgc cagaagaaga
     4681 tacaccagac ggaagaaccg gatctgctat ctgcaagaga tcttcagcaa cgagatggcc
     4741 aaggtggacg acagcttctt ccacagactg gaagagtcct tcctggtgga agaggataag
     4801 aagcacgagc ggcaccccat cttcggcaac atcgtggacg aggtggccta ccacgagaag
     4861 taccccacca tctaccacct gagaaagaaa ctggtggaca gcaccgacaa ggccgacctg
     4921 cggctgatct atctggccct ggcccacatg atcaagttcc ggggccactt cctgatcgag
     4981 ggcgacctga accccgacaa cagcgacgtg gacaagctgt tcatccagct ggtgcagacc
     5041 tacaaccagc tgttcgagga aaaccccatc aacgccagcg gcgtggacgc caaggccatc
     5101 ctgtctgcca gactgagcaa gagcagacgg ctggaaaatc tgatcgccca gctgcccggc
     5161 gagaagaaga atggcctgtt cggaaacctg attgccctga gcctgggcct gacccccaac
     5221 ttcaagagca acttcgacct ggccgaggat gccaaactgc agctgagcaa ggacacctac
     5281 gacgacgacc tggacaacct gctggcccag atcggcgacc agtacgccga cctgtttctg
     5341 gccgccaaga acctgtccga cgccatcctg ctgagcgaca tcctgagagt gaacaccgag
     5401 atcaccaagg cccccctgag cgcctctatg atcaagagat acgacgagca ccaccaggac
     5461 ctgaccctgc tgaaagctct cgtgcggcag cagctgcctg agaagtacaa agagattttc
     5521 ttcgaccaga gcaagaacgg ctacgccggc tacattgacg gcggagccag ccaggaagag
     5581 ttctacaagt tcatcaagcc catcctggaa aagatggacg gcaccgagga actgctcgtg
     5641 aagctgaaca gagaggacct gctgcggaag cagcggacct tcgacaacgg cagcatcccc
     5701 caccagatcc acctgggaga gctgcacgcc attctgcggc ggcaggaaga tttttaccca
     5761 ttcctgaagg acaaccggga aaagatcgag aagatcctga ccttccgcat cccctactac
     5821 gtgggccctc tggccagggg aaacagcaga ttcgcctgga tgaccagaaa gagcgaggaa
     5881 accatcaccc cctggaactt cgaggaagtg gtggacaagg gcgcttccgc ccagagcttc
     5941 atcgagcgga tgaccaactt cgataagaac ctgcccaacg agaaggtgct gcccaagcac
     6001 agcctgctgt acgagtactt caccgtgtat aacgagctga ccaaagtgaa atacgtgacc
     6061 gagggaatga gaaagcccgc cttcctgagc ggcgagcaga aaaaggccat cgtggacctg
     6121 ctgttcaaga ccaaccggaa agtgaccgtg aagcagctga aagaggacta cttcaagaaa
     6181 atcgagtgct tcgactccgt ggaaatctcc ggcgtggaag atcggttcaa cgcctccctg
     6241 ggcacatacc acgatctgct gaaaattatc aaggacaagg acttcctgga caatgaggaa
     6301 aacgaggaca ttctggaaga tatcgtgctg accctgacac tgtttgagga cagagagatg
     6361 atcgaggaac ggctgaaaac ctatgcccac ctgttcgacg acaaagtgat gaagcagctg
     6421 aagcggcgga gatacaccgg ctggggcagg ctgagccgga agctgatcaa cggcatccgg
     6481 gacaagcagt ccggcaagac aatcctggat ttcctgaagt ccgacggctt cgccaacaga
     6541 aacttcatgc agctgatcca cgacgacagc ctgaccttta aagaggacat ccagaaagcc
     6601 caggtgtccg gccagggcga tagcctgcac gagcacattg ccaatctggc cggcagcccc
     6661 gccattaaga agggcatcct gcagacagtg aaggtggtgg acgagctcgt gaaagtgatg
     6721 ggccggcaca agcccgagaa catcgtgatc gaaatggcca gagagaacca gaccacccag
     6781 aagggacaga agaacagccg cgagagaatg aagcggatcg aagagggcat caaagagctg
     6841 ggcagccaga tcctgaaaga acaccccgtg gaaaacaccc agctgcagaa cgagaagctg
     6901 tacctgtact acctgcagaa tgggcgggat atgtacgtgg accaggaact ggacatcaac
     6961 cggctgtccg actacgatgt ggaccatatc gtgcctcaga gctttctgaa ggacgactcc
     7021 atcgacaaca aggtgctgac cagaagcgac aagaaccggg gcaagagcga caacgtgccc
     7081 tccgaagagg tcgtgaagaa gatgaagaac tactggcggc agctgctgaa cgccaagctg
     7141 attacccaga gaaagttcga caatctgacc aaggccgaga gaggcggcct gagcgaactg
     7201 gataaggccg gcttcatcaa gagacagctg gtggaaaccc ggcagatcac aaagcacgtg
     7261 gcacagatcc tggactcccg gatgaacact aagtacgacg agaatgacaa gctgatccgg
     7321 gaagtgaaag tgatcaccct gaagtccaag ctggtgtccg atttccggaa ggatttccag
     7381 ttttacaaag tgcgcgagat caacaactac caccacgccc acgacgccta cctgaacgcc
     7441 gtcgtgggaa ccgccctgat caaaaagtac cctaagctgg aaagcgagtt cgtgtacggc
     7501 gactacaagg tgtacgacgt gcggaagatg atcgccaaga gcgagcagga aatcggcaag
     7561 gctaccgcca agtacttctt ctacagcaac atcatgaact ttttcaagac cgagattacc
     7621 ctggccaacg gcgagatccg gaagcggcct ctgatcgaga caaacggcga aaccggggag
     7681 atcgtgtggg ataagggccg ggattttgcc accgtgcgga aagtgctgag catgccccaa
     7741 gtgaatatcg tgaaaaagac cgaggtgcag acaggcggct tcagcaaaga gtctatcctg
     7801 cccaagagga acagcgataa gctgatcgcc agaaagaagg actgggaccc taagaagtac
     7861 ggcggcttcg acagccccac cgtggcctat tctgtgctgg tggtggccaa agtggaaaag
     7921 ggcaagtcca agaaactgaa gagtgtgaaa gagctgctgg ggatcaccat catggaaaga
     7981 agcagcttcg agaagaatcc catcgacttt ctggaagcca agggctacaa agaagtgaaa
     8041 aaggacctga tcatcaagct gcctaagtac tccctgttcg agctggaaaa cggccggaag
     8101 agaatgctgg cctctgccgg cgaactgcag aagggaaacg aactggccct gccctccaaa
     8161 tatgtgaact tcctgtacct ggccagccac tatgagaagc tgaagggctc ccccgaggat
     8221 aatgagcaga aacagctgtt tgtggaacag cacaagcact acctggacga gatcatcgag
     8281 cagatcagcg agttctccaa gagagtgatc ctggccgacg ctaatctgga caaagtgctg
     8341 tccgcctaca acaagcaccg ggataagccc atcagagagc aggccgagaa tatcatccac
     8401 ctgtttaccc tgaccaatct gggagcccct gccgccttca agtactttga caccaccatc
     8461 gaccggaaga ggtacaccag caccaaagag gtgctggacg ccaccctgat ccaccagagc
     8521 atcaccggcc tgtacgagac acggatcgac ctgtctcagc tgggaggcga caagcgtcct
     8581 gctgctacta agaaagctgg tcaagctaag aaaaagaaag ctagcggcag cggcgccacc
     8641 aacttcagcc tgctgaagca ggccggcgac gtggaggaga accccggccc catggtgtct
     8701 aagggcgaag agctgttcac cggggtggtg cccatcctgg tcgagctgga cggcgacgta
     8761 aacggccaca agttcagcgt gtccggcgag ggcgagggcg atgccaccta cggcaagctg
     8821 accctgaagt tcatctgcac caccggcaag ctgcccgtgc cctggcccac cctcgtgacc
     8881 accctgacct acggcgtgca gtgcttcagc cgctaccccg accacatgaa gcagcacgac
     8941 ttcttcaagt ccgccatgcc cgaaggctac gtccaggagc gcaccatctt cttcaaggac
     9001 gacggcaact acaagacccg cgccgaggtg aagttcgagg gcgacaccct ggtgaaccgc
     9061 atcgagctga agggcatcga cttcaaggag gacggcaaca tcctggggca caagctggag
     9121 tacaactaca acagccacaa cgtctatatc atggccgaca agcagaagaa cggcatcaag
     9181 gtgaacttca agatccgcca caacatcgag gacggcagcg tgcagctcgc cgaccactac
     9241 cagcagaaca cccccatcgg cgacggcccc gtgctgctgc ccgacaacca ctacctgagc
     9301 acccagtccg ccctgagcaa agaccccaac gagaagcgcg atcacatggt cctgctggag
     9361 ttcgtgaccg ccgccgggat cactctcggc atggacgagc tgtacaagta aacgcgttaa
     9421 gtcgacaatc aacctctgga ttacaaaatt tgtgaaagat tgactggtat tcttaactat
     9481 gttgctcctt ttacgctatg tggatacgct gctttaatgc ctttgtatca tgctattgct
     9541 tcccgtatgg ctttcatttt ctcctccttg tataaatcct ggttgctgtc tctttatgag
     9601 gagttgtggc ccgttgtcag gcaacgtggc gtggtgtgca ctgtgtttgc tgacgcaacc
     9661 cccactggtt ggggcattgc caccacctgt cagctccttt ccgggacttt cgctttcccc
     9721 ctccctattg ccacggcgga actcatcgcc gcctgccttg cccgctgctg gacaggggct
     9781 cggctgttgg gcactgacaa ttccgtggtg ttgtcgggga aatcatcgtc ctttccttgg
     9841 ctgctcgcct gtgttgccac ctggattctg cgcgggacgt ccttctgcta cgtcccttcg
     9901 gccctcaatc cagcggacct tccttcccgc ggcctgctgc cggctctgcg gcctcttccg
     9961 cgtcttcgcc ttcgccctca gacgagtcgg atctcccttt gggccgcctc cccgcgtcga
    10021 ctttaagacc aatgacttac aaggcagctg tagatcttag ccacttttta aaagaaaagg
    10081 ggggactgga agggctaatt cactcccaac gaagacaaga tctgcttttt gcttgtactg
    10141 ggtctctctg gttagaccag atctgagcct gggagctctc tggctaacta gggaacccac
    10201 tgcttaagcc tcaataaagc ttgccttgag tgcttcaagt agtgtgtgcc cgtctgttgt
    10261 gtgactctgg taactagaga tccctcagac ccttttagtc agtgtggaaa atctctagca
    10321 gtacgtatag tagttcatgt catcttatta ttcagtattt ataacttgca aagaaatgaa
    10381 tatcagagag tgagaggaac ttgtttattg cagcttataa tggttacaaa taaagcaata
    10441 gcatcacaaa tttcacaaat aaagcatttt tttcactgca ttctagttgt ggtttgtcca
    10501 aactcatcaa tgtatcttat catgtctggc tctagctatc ccgcccctaa ctccgcccat
    10561 cccgccccta actccgccca gttccgccca ttctccgccc catggctgac taattttttt
    10621 tatttatgca gaggccgagg ccgcctcggc ctctgagcta ttccagaagt agtgaggagg
    10681 cttttttgga ggcctaggga cgtacccaat tcgccctata gtgagtcgta ttacgcgcgc
    10741 tcactggccg tcgttttaca acgtcgtgac tgggaaaacc ctggcgttac ccaacttaat
    10801 cgccttgcag cacatccccc tttcgccagc tggcgtaata gcgaagaggc ccgcaccgat
    10861 cgcccttccc aacagttgcg cagcctgaat ggcgaatggg nnnnnnnnnn nnnnnnnnnn
    10921 nnnnnnnnnn nnnnnnnnnn nnnnnnnnnn nnnnnnnnnn nnnnnnnnnn nnnnnnnnnn
    10981 nnnnnnnnnn nnnnnnnnnn nnnnnnnnnn nnnnnnnnnn nnnncnnnnn nnnnnnnnnn
    11041 nnnnnnnnnn nnnnnnnnnn nnnnnnnnnn nnnnnnnnnn nnnnnnnnnn nnnnnnnnnn
    11101 nnnnnnnnnn nnnnnnannn nnnnnnnnnn nnnnnnnnnn nnnnnnnnnn nnnnnnnnnn
    11161 nnnnnncctt tgacgttgga gtccacgttc tttaatagtg gactcttgtt ccaaactgga
    11221 acaacactca accctatctc ggtctattct tttgatttat aagggatttt gccgatttcg
    11281 gcctattggt taaaaaatga gctgatttaa caaaaattta acgcgaattt taacaaaata
    11341 ttaacgctta caatttaggt ggcacttttc ggggaaatgt gcgcggaacc cctatttgtt
    11401 tatttttcta aatacattca aatatgtatc cgctcatgag acaataaccc tgataaatgc
    11461 ttcaataata ttgaaaaagg aagagtatga gtattcaaca tttccgtgtc gcccttattc
    11521 ccttttttgc ggcattttgc cttcctgttt ttgctcaccc agaaacgctg gtgaaagtaa
    11581 aagatgctga agatcagttg ggtgcacgag tgggttacat cgaactggat ctcaacagcg
    11641 gtaagatcct tgagagtttt cgccccgaag aacgttttcc aatgatgagc acttttaaag
    11701 ttctgctatg tggcgcggta ttatcccgta ttgacgccgg gcaagagcaa ctcggtcgcc
    11761 gcatacacta ttctcagaat gacttggttg agtactcacc agtcacagaa aagcatctta
    11821 cggatggcat gacagtaaga gaattatgca gtgctgccat aaccatgagt gataacactg
    11881 cggccaactt acttctgaca acgatcggag gaccgaagga gctaaccgct tttttgcaca
    11941 acatggggga tcatgtaact cgccttgatc gttgggaacc ggagctgaat gaagccatac
    12001 caaacgacga gcgtgacacc acgatgcctg tagcaatggc aacaacgttg cgcaaactat
    12061 taactggcga actacttact ctagcttccc ggcaacaatt aatagactgg atggaggcgg
    12121 ataaagttgc aggaccactt ctgcgctcgg cccttccggc tggctggttt attgctgata
    12181 aatctggagc cggtgagcgt gggtctcgcg gtatcattgc agcactgggg ccagatggta
    12241 agccctcccg tatcgtagtt atctacacga cggggagtca ggcaactatg gatgaacgaa
    12301 atagacagat cgctgagata ggtgcctcac tgattaagca ttggtaactg tcagaccaag
    12361 tttactcata tatactttag attgatttaa aacttcattt ttaatttaaa aggatctagg
    12421 tgaagatcct ttttgataat ctcatgacca aaatccctta acgtgagttt tcgttccact
    12481 gagcgtcaga ccccgtagaa aagatcaaag gatcttcttg agatcctttt tttctgcgcg
    12541 taatctgctg cttgcaaaca aaaaaaccac cgctaccagc ggtggtttgt ttgccggatc
    12601 aagagctacc aactcttttt ccgaaggtaa ctggcttcag cagagcgcag ataccaaata
    12661 ctgttcttct agtgtagccg tagttaggcc accacttcaa gaactctgta gcaccgccta
    12721 catacctcgc tctgctaatc ctgttaccag tggctgctgc cagtggcgat aagtcgtgtc
    12781 ttaccgggtt ggactcaaga cgatagttac cggataaggc gcagcggtcg ggctgaacgg
    12841 ggggttcgtg cacacagccc agcttggagc gaacgaccta caccgaactg agatacctac
    12901 agcgtgagct atgagaaagc gccacgcttc ccgaagggag aaaggcggac aggtatccgg
    12961 taagcggcag ggtcggaaca ggagagcgca cgagggagct tccaggggga aacgcctggt
    13021 atctttatag tcctgtcggg tttcgccacc tctgacttga gcgtcgattt ttgtgatgct
    13081 cgtcaggggg gcggagccta tggaaaaacg ccagcaacgc ggccttttta cggttcctgg
    13141 ccttttgctg gccttttgct cacatgttct ttcctgcgtt atcccctgat tctgtggata
    13201 accgtattac cgcctttgag tgagctgata ccgctcgccg cagccgaacg accgagcgca
    13261 gcgagtcagt gagcgaggaa gcggaagagc gcccaatacg caaaccgcct ctccccgcgc
    13321 gttggccgat tcattaatgc agctggcacg acaggtttcc cgactggaaa gcgggcagtg
    13381 agcgcaacgc aattaatgtg agttagctca ctcattaggc accccaggct ttacacttta
    13441 tgcttccggc tcgtatgttg tgtggaattg tgagcggata acaatttcac acaggaaaca
    13501 gctatgacca tgattacgcc aagcgcgcaa ttaaccctca ctaaagggaa caaaagctgg
    13561 agctgcaagc
//
